Addgene plasmid #241411: pCMV5-MLLn-CAGEn-NES (Npu)
Purpose: Proximity-triggered Protein Trans-Splicing to generate the splice product MLL-AF9, Extended Figure 4 in Nature Chemical Biology 20.10 (2024): 1353-1360.
Depositing lab: Thomas Muir. Depositing organization: Princeton University. Publication: Distinct phases of cellular signaling revealed by time-resolved protein synthesis. Lee G, Muir TW. Nat Chem Biol. 2024 Oct;20(10):1353-1360. doi: 10.1038/s41589-024-01677-3. Epub 2024 Jul 8. PubMed 38977789.
Backbone
  Vector backbone: pCMV5
  Backbone size w/o insert (bp): 4664
  Vector type: Mammalian Expression
Growth in bacteria
  Bacterial resistance: Ampicillin, 100 μg/mL
  Growth temperature: 37°C
  Growth strain: DH5alpha
  Copy number: High Copy
Gene/Insert
  Gene/Insert name: MLLn-CAGEn-NES (Npu)
  Species: H. sapiens (human), Synthetic
  Insert size (bp): 5256
  Entrez Gene: KMT2A (a.k.a. ALL-1, ALL1, CXXC7, GAS7, HRX, HTRX, HTRX1, MLL, MLL1, MLL1A, TRX1, WDSTS)
  Promoter: CMV
  Tag / fusion protein: Myc (C terminal on insert)
  Cloning method: Gibson Cloning
  Sequencing primers: 5′ CMV-F; 3′ hGH-PA-R
Terms and licenses: Academic/Nonprofit Terms; Industry Terms: Not Available to Industry
Depositor comments: Engineered NpuN intein (Caged NpuN) fused to the 3'-end of MLL (1-1422 aa). FKBP* domain and NES (MKK1) fused to the 3'-end of Caged NpuN.
How to cite: pCMV5-MLLn-CAGEn-NES (Npu) was a gift from Thomas Muir (Addgene plasmid # 241411 ; http://n2t.net/addgene:241411 ; RRID:Addgene_241411)
