[The description below was written by a language model from this plasmid's Addgene catalogue record and pLannotate feature annotations shown in this document.]
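Description:
pCMV5-MLLn-CAGEn-NES (Npu) is a mammalian expression plasmid built on the pCMV5 backbone, about 9.9 kb in total with an insert of roughly 5.3 kb assembled by Gibson cloning. It is propagated in E. coli through a high-copy ColE1/pUC-type origin and selected with ampicillin via the β-lactamase gene. The backbone also carries an f1 phage origin, an SV40 enhancer/early promoter region, and leftover lac-derived fragments (lac promoter/operator, partial lacI and lacZα) that play no role in the payload. No mammalian selection marker is annotated, which suggests transient transfection as the main use.

The expression cassette is driven by the human CMV immediate-early enhancer and promoter and terminated by the human growth hormone polyadenylation signal. It encodes the N-terminal portion of human MLL (KMT2A, residues 1–1422 according to the depositor) fused at its C-terminal end to an engineered, "caged" N-terminal half of the Npu split intein. This is followed by an FKBP-derived domain, annotated as the F36V mutant that binds synthetic ligands, then a nuclear export signal taken from MKK1. The catalogue entry lists a C-terminal Myc tag. The feature table also detects a partial TEV protease site between the MLL and FKBP regions, but the intein, NES and Myc tag are not annotated there.

The construct is the N-terminal half of a proximity-triggered protein trans-splicing system. When the FKBP domain brings it close to a complementary C-intein partner, which presumably carries the AF9 portion and is not part of this plasmid, the caged intein halves can splice to produce the leukemia-associated MLL-AF9 fusion protein. This allows time-resolved production of the fusion in cells.
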