Features (pLannotate 1.2.2; 18 found; start..end, strand, type, name):
    178..557     +  enhancer       CMV enhancer: human cytomegalovirus immediate early enhancer
    559..758     +  promoter       CMV promoter: human cytomegalovirus (CMV) immediate early promoter
    809..838     -  misc_feature   MCS (fragment): pUC18/19 multiple cloning site
    857..5131    +  CDS            KMT2A (fragment): KMT2A_HUMAN - Also known as ALL1, CXXC7, HRX, HTRX, MLL, MLL1, TRX1. Experimental evidence at protein level: Swiss-Prot protein existence level 1. Histone methyltransferase that plays an essential role in early development and hematopoiesis (PubMed:15960975, PubMed:12453419, PubMed:15960975, PubMed:19556245, PubMed:19187761, PubMed:20677832, PubMed:21220120, PubMed:26886794). Catalytic subunit of the MLL1/MLL complex, a multiprotein complex that mediates both methylation of 'Lys- 4' of histone H3 (H3K4me) complex and acetylation of 'Lys-16' of histone H4 (H4K16ac) (PubMed:15960975, PubMed:1245
   5465..5482    +  CDS            TEV site (fragment): tobacco etch virus (TEV) protease recognition and cleavage site
   5702..6022    +  CDS            DmrB: F36V mutant of FK506-binding protein FKBP12 binds synthetic ligands that do not bind wild-type FKBP
   6121..6743    +  polyA_signal   hGH poly(A) signal: human growth hormone polyadenylation signal
   6772..7101    +  promoter       SV40 promoter: SV40 enhancer and early promoter
   7140..7158    -  promoter       T7 promoter: promoter for bacteriophage T7 RNA polymerase
   7196..7212    -  protein_bind   lac operator: The lac repressor binds to the lac operator to inhibit transcription in E. coli. This inhibition can be relieved by adding lactose or isopropyl-β-D-thiogalactopyranoside (IPTG). lac repressor encoded by lacI
   7220..7250    -  promoter       lac promoter: promoter for the E. coli lac operon
   7265..7286    -  protein_bind   CAP binding site: CAP binding activates transcription in the presence of cAMP. E. coli catabolite activator protein
   7299..7391    -  CDS            lacI (fragment): lac repressor; lacI; The lac repressor binds to the lac operator to inhibit transcription in E. coli. This inhibition can be relieved by adding lactose or isopropyl-β-D-thiogalactopyranoside (IPTG).
   7574..8162    -  rep_origin     ori: high-copy-number ColE1/pMB1/pBR322/pUC origin of replication
   8333..9193    -  CDS            AmpR: β-lactamase; bla; confers resistance to ampicillin, carbenicillin, and related antibiotics
   9194..9298    -  promoter       AmpR promoter: bla
   9325..9753    +  rep_origin     f1 ori (sequence partly withheld): f1 bacteriophage origin of replication; arrow indicates direction of (+) strand synthesis
   9784..18      -  CDS            lacZα (fragment) (across the origin): LacZα fragment of β-galactosidase; lacZ fragment
>Addgene plasmid #241411 | pCMV5-MLLn-CAGEn-NES (Npu) | addgene full sequence | sequence record 485478 | Addgene NGS Result
GTAAAACGACGGCCAGTGCCAAGCTGATCTATACATTGAATCAATATTGGCAATTAGCCATATTAGTCAT
TGGTTATATAGCATAAATCAATATTGGCTATTGGCCATTGCATACGTTGTATCTATATCATAATATGTAC
ATTTATATTGGCTCATGTCCAATATGACCGCCATGTTGACATTGATTATTGACTAGTTATTAATAGTAAT
CAATTACGGGGTCATTAGTTCATAGCCCATATATGGAGTTCCGCGTTACATAACTTACGGTAAATGGCCC
GCCTGGCTGACCGCCCAACGACCCCCGCCCATTGACGTCAATAATGACGTATGTTCCCATAGTAACGCCA
ATAGGGACTTTCCATTGACGTCAATGGGTGGAGTATTTACGGTAAACTGCCCACTTGGCAGTACATCAAG
TGTATCATATGCCAAGTCCGCCCCCTATTGACGTCAATGACGGTAAATGGCCCGCCTGGCATTATGCCCA
GTACATGACCTTACGGGACTTTCCTACTTGGCAGTACATCTACGTATTAGTCATCGCTATTACCATGGTG
ATGCGGTTTTGGCAGTACACCAATGGGCGTGGATAGCGGTTTGACTCACGGGGATTTCCAAGTCTCCACC
CCATTGACGTCAATGGGAGTTTGTTTTGGCACCAAAATCAACGGGACTTTCCAAAATGTCGTAATAACCC
CGCCCCGTTGACGCAAATGGGCGGTAGGCGTGTACGGTGGGAGGTCTATATAAGCAGAGCTCGTTTAGTG
AACCGTCAGAATTCAGATCTGGTACCACGCGTATCGATAAGCTTGCATGCCTGCAGGTCGACTCTAGAAC
TAGTGGATCCGTTGTGATGGCGCACAGCTGTCGGTGGCGCTTCCCCGCCCGACCCGGGACCACCGGGGGC
GGCGGCGGCGGGGGGCGCCGGGGCCTAGGGGGCGCCCCGCGGCAACGCGTCCCGGCCCTGCTGCTTCCCC
CCGGGCCCCCGGTCGGCGGTGGCGGCCCCGGGGCGCCCCCCTCCCCCCCGGCTGTGGCGGCCGCGGCGGC
GGCGGCGGGAAGCAGCGGGGCTGGGGTTCCAGGGGGAGCGGCCGCCGCCTCAGCAGCCTCCTCGTCGTCC
GCCTCGTCTTCGTCTTCGTCATCGTCCTCAGCCTCTTCAGGGCCGGCCCTGCTCCGGGTGGGCCCGGGCT
TCGACGCGGCGCTGCAGGTCTCGGCCGCCATCGGCACCAACCTGCGCCGGTTCCGGGCCGTGTTTGGGGA
GAGCGGCGGGGGAGGCGGCAGCGGAGAGGATGAGCAATTCTTAGGTTTTGGCTCAGATGAAGAAGTCAGA
GTGCGAAGTCCCACAAGGTCTCCTTCAGTTAAAACTAGTCCTCGAAAACCTCGTGGGAGACCTAGAAGTG
GCTCTGACCGAAATTCAGCTATCCTCTCAGATCCATCTGTGTTTTCCCCTCTAAATAAATCAGAGACCAA
ATCTGGAGATAAGATCAAGAAGAAAGATTCTAAAAGTATAGAAAAGAAGAGAGGAAGACCTCCCACCTTC
CCTGGAGTAAAAATCAAAATAACACATGGAAAGGACATTTCAGAGTTACCAAAGGGAAACAAAGAAGATA
GCCTGAAAAAAATTAAAAGGACACCTTCTGCTACGTTTCAGCAAGCCACAAAGATTAAAAAATTAAGAGC
AGGTAAACTCTCTCCTCTCAAGTCTAAGTTTAAGACAGGGAAGCTTCAAATAGGAAGGAAGGGGGTACAA
ATTGTACGACGGAGAGGAAGGCCTCCATCAACAGAAAGGATAAAGACCCCTTCGGGTCTCCTCATTAATT
CTGAACTGGAAAAGCCCCAGAAAGTCCGGAAAGACAAGGAAGGAACACCTCCACTTACAAAAGAAGATAA
GACAGTTGTCAGACAAAGCCCTCGAAGGATTAAGCCAGTTAGGATTATTCCTTCTTCAAAAAGGACAGAT
GCAACCATTGCTAAGCAACTCTTACAGAGGGCAAAAAAGGGGGCTCAAAAGAAAATTGAAAAAGAAGCAG
CTCAGCTGCAGGGAAGAAAGGTGAAGACACAGGTCAAAAATATTCGACAGTTCATCATGCCTGTTGTCAG
TGCTATCTCCTCGCGGATCATTAAGACCCCTCGGCGGTTTATAGAGGATGAGGATTATGACCCTCCAATT
AAAATTGCCCGATTAGAGTCTACACCGAATAGTAGATTCAGTGCCCCGTCCTGTGGATCTTCTGAAAAAT
CAAGTGCAGCTTCTCAGCACTCCTCTCAAATGTCTTCAGACTCCTCTCGATCTAGTAGCCCCAGTGTTGA
TACCTCCACAGACTCTCAGGCTTCTGAGGAGATTCAGGTACTTCCTGAGGAGCGGAGCGATACCCCTGAA
GTTCATCCTCCACTGCCCATTTCCCAGTCCCCAGAAAATGAGAGTAATGATAGGAGAAGCAGAAGGTATT
CAGTGTCGGAGAGAAGTTTTGGATCTAGAACGACGAAAAAATTATCAACTCTACAAAGTGCCCCCCAGCA
GCAGACCTCCTCGTCTCCACCTCCACCTCTGCTGACTCCACCGCCACCACTGCAGCCAGCCTCCAGTATC
TCTGACCACACACCTTGGCTTATGCCTCCAACAATCCCCTTAGCATCACCATTTTTGCCTGCTTCCACTG
CTCCTATGCAAGGGAAGCGAAAATCTATTTTGCGAGAACCGACATTTAGGTGGACTTCTTTAAAGCATTC
TAGGTCAGAGCCACAATACTTTTCCTCAGCAAAGTATGCCAAAGAAGGTCTTATTCGCAAACCAATATTT
GATAATTTCCGACCCCCTCCACTAACTCCCGAGGACGTTGGCTTTGCATCTGGTTTTTCTGCATCTGGTA
CCGCTGCTTCAGCCCGATTGTTTTCGCCACTCCATTCTGGAACAAGGTTTGATATGCACAAAAGGAGCCC
TCTTCTGAGAGCTCCAAGATTTACTCCAAGTGAGGCTCACTCTAGAATATTTGAGTCTGTAACCTTGCCT
AGTAATCGAACTTCTGCTGGAACATCTTCTTCAGGAGTATCCAATAGAAAAAGGAAAAGAAAAGTGTTTA
GTCCTATTCGATCTGAACCAAGATCTCCTTCTCACTCCATGAGGACAAGAAGTGGAAGGCTTAGTAGTTC
TGAGCTCTCACCTCTCACCCCCCCGTCTTCTGTCTCTTCCTCGTTAAGCATTTCTGTTAGTCCTCTTGCC
ACTAGTGCCTTAAACCCAACTTTTACTTTTCCTTCTCATTCCCTGACTCAGTCTGGGGAATCTGCAGAGA
AAAATCAGAGACCAAGGAAGCAGACTAGTGCTCCGGCAGAGCCATTTTCATCAAGTAGTCCTACTCCTCT
CTTCCCTTGGTTTACCCCAGGCTCTCAGACTGAAAGAGGGAGAAATAAAGACAAGGCCCCCGAGGAGCTG
TCCAAAGATCGAGATGCTGACAAGAGCGTGGAGAAGGACAAGAGTAGAGAGAGAGACCGGGAGAGAGAAA
AGGAGAATAAGCGGGAGTCAAGGAAAGAGAAAAGGAAAAAGGGATCAGAAATTCAGAGTAGTTCTGCTTT
GTATCCTGTGGGTAGGGTTTCCAAAGAGAAGGTTGTTGGTGAAGATGTTGCCACTTCATCTTCTGCCAAA
AAAGCAACAGGGCGGAAGAAGTCTTCATCACATGATTCTGGGACTGATATTACTTCTGTGACTCTTGGGG
ATACAACAGCTGTCAAAACCAAAATACTTATAAAGAAAGGGAGAGGAAATCTGGAAAAAACCAACTTGGA
CCTCGGCCCAACTGCCCCATCCCTGGAGAAGGAGAAAACCCTCTGCCTTTCCACTCCTTCATCTAGCACT
GTTAAACATTCCACTTCCTCCATAGGCTCCATGTTGGCTCAGGCAGACAAGCTTCCAATGACTGACAAGA
GGGTTGCCAGCCTCCTAAAAAAGGCCAAAGCTCAGCTCTGCAAGATTGAGAAGAGTAAGAGTCTTAAACA
AACCGACCAGCCCAAAGCACAGGGTCAAGAAAGTGACTCATCAGAGACCTCTGTGCGAGGACCCCGGATT
AAACATGTCTGCAGAAGAGCAGCTGTTGCCCTTGGCCGAAAACGAGCTGTGTTTCCTGATGACATGCCCA
CCCTGAGTGCCTTACCATGGGAAGAACGAGAAAAGATTTTGTCTTCCATGGGGAATGATGACAAGTCATC
AATTTCTGGCTCAGAAGATGCTGAACCTCTTGCTCCACCCATCAAACCAATTAAACCTGTCACTAGAAAC
AAGGCACCCCAGGAACCTCCAGTAAAGAAAGGACGTCGATCGAGGCGGTGTGGGCAGTGTCCCGGCTGCC
AGGTGCCTGAGGACTGTGGTGTTTGTACTAATTGCTTAGATAAGCCCAAGTTTGGTGGTCGCAATATAAA
GAAGCAGTGCTGCAAGATGAGAAAATGTCAGAATCTACAATGGATGCCTTCCAAAGCCTACCTGCAGAAG
CAAGCTAAAGCTGTGAAAAAGAAAGAGAAAAAGTCTAAGACCAGTGAAAAGAAAGACAGCAAAGAGAGCA
GTGTTGTGAAGAACGTGGTGGACTCTAGTCAGAAACCTACCCCATCAGCAAGAGAGGATCCTGCCCCAAA
GAAAAGCAGTAGTGAGCCTCCTCCACGAAAGCCCGTCGAGGAAAAGAGTGAAGAAGGGAATGTCTCGGCC
CCTGGGCCTGAATCCAAACAGGCCACCACTCCAGCTTCCAGGAAGTCAAGCAAGCAGGTCTCCCAGCCAG
CACTGGTCATCCCGCCTCAGCCACCTACTACAGGACCGCCAAGAAAAGAAGTTCCCAAAACCACTCCTAG
TGAGCCCAAGAAAAAGCAGCCTCCACCACCAGAATCAGGTCCAGAGCAGAGCAAACAGAAAAAAGTGGCT
CCCCGCCCAAGTATCCCTGTAAAACAAAAACCAAAAGAAAAGGAAAAACCACCTCCGGTCAATAAGCAGG
AGAATGCAGGCACTTTGAACATCCTCAGCACTCTCTCCAATGGCAATAGTTCTAAGCAAAAAATTCCAGC
AGATGGAGTCCACAGGATCAGAGTGGACTTTAAGGAAGACTGTGAAGCAGAAAATGTGTGGGAGATGGGA
GGCTTAGGGATCTGTTTAAGCTATGAAACGGAAATATTGACAGTAGAATATGGATTATTACCGATTGGTA
AAATTGTAGAAAAGCGCATCGAATGTACTGTTTATAGCGTTGATAATAATGGAAATATTTATACACAACC
TGTAGCACAATGGCACGATCGCGGAAAGCAAAAGGTGTTTGAGTATTGTTTGGAGGATGGTTCATTGATT
CGGGCAACAAAAGACCATAAGTTTATGACTGTTGATGGACAAATGTTGCCAATTAAGGAAATATTTCGTC
GTAAGTTGGATTTGATGCGGGTTGATAATTTGCCGAATGGAAGCGGAGGAGAAAATCTATACTTCCAAGG
TGAGAACCTGTATTTTCAGGGCGGGAGTGGTGGGATCGAAATAGCCACAGAAAAATATTTAGGCGAACAA
AATGTCTATGACATTGGAGTTGAGCGCGACCATAATTTTGCACTCAAAAATGGCGGCTATTTTCAGGGCA
TCGAAATAGCCACAGAAAAATATTTAGGCGAACAAAATGTCTATGACATTGGAGTTGAGCGCGACCATAA
TTTTGCACTCAAAAATGGCAACAGCGCCGGCGGAGTGCAGGTGGAAACCATCTCCCCAGGAGACGGGCGC
ACCTTCCCCAAGCGCGGCCAGACCTGCGTGGTGCACTACACCGGGATGCTTGAAGATGGAAAGAAATTTG
ATTCCTCCCGGGACAGAAACAAGCCCTTTAAGTTTATGCTAGGCAAGCAGGAGGTGATCCGAGGCTGGGA
AGAAGGGGTTGCCCAGATGAGTGTGGGTCAGAGAGCCAAACTGACTATATCTCCAGATTATGCCTATGGT
GCCACTGGGCACCCAGGCATCATCCCACCACATGCCACTCTCGTCTTCGATGTGGAGCTTCTAAAACTGG
AAGAACAGAAACTGATTAGTGAGGAAGATGGAGGAAGTGGAGGTAGTGCTCTCCAAAAAAAGTTGGAAGA
GCTTGAACTGGACGAACAGTAGAGGATCCCGGGTGGCATCCCTGTGACCCCTCCCCAGTGCCTCTCCTGG
CCCTGGAAGTTGCCACTCCAGTGCCCACCAGCCTTGTCCTAATAAAATTAAGTTGCATCATTTTGTCTGA
CTAGGTGTCCTTCTATAATATTATGGGGTGGAGGGGGGTGGTATGGAGCAAGGGGCAAGTTGGGAAGACA
ACCTGTAGGGCCTGCGGGGTCTATTGGGAACCAAGCTGGAGTGCAGTGGCACAATCTTGGCTCACTGCAA
TCTCCGCCTCCTGGGTTCAAGCGATTCTCCTGCCTCAGCCTCCCGAGTTGTTGGGATTCCAGGCATGCAT
GACCAGGCTCAGCTAATTTTTGTTTTTTTGGTAGAGACGGGGTTTCACCATATTGGCCAGGCTGGTCTCC
AACTCCTAATCTCAGGTGATCTACCCACCTTGGCCTCCCAAATTGCTGGGATTACAGGCGTGAACCACTG
CTCCCTTCCCTGTCCTTCTGATTTTAAAATAACTATACCAGCAGGAGGACGTCCAGACACAGCATAGGCT
ACCTGGCCATGCCCAACCGGTGGGACATTTGAGTTGCTTGCTTGGCACTGTCCTCTCATGCGTTGGGTCC
ACTCAGTAGATGCCTGTTGAATTGGGTACGCGGCCAGCTTGGCTGTGGAATGTGTGTCAGTTAGGGTGTG
GAAAGTCCCCAGGCTCCCCAGCAGGCAGAAGTATGCAAAGCATGCATCTCAATTAGTCAGCAACCAGGTG
TGGAAAGTCCCCAGGCTCCCCAGCAGGCAGAAGTATGCAAAGCATGCATCTCAATTAGTCAGCAACCATA
GTCCCGCCCCTAACTCCGCCCATCCCGCCCCTAACTCCGCCCAGTTCCGCCCATTCTCCGCCCCATGGCT
GACTAATTTTTTTTATTTATGCAGAGGCCGAGGCCGCCTCGGCCTCTGAGCTATTCCAGAAGTAGTGAGG
AGGCTTTTTTGGAGGCCTAGGCTTTTGCAAAAAGCTCCTCGAGGAACTGAAAAACCAGAAAGTTAATTCC
CTATAGTGAGTCGTATTAAATTCGTAATCATGTCATAGCTGTTTCCTGTGTGAAATTGTTATCCGCTCAC
AATTCCACACAACATACGAGCCGGAAGCATAAAGTGTAAAGCCTGGGGTGCCTAATGAGTGAGCTAACTC
ACATTAATTGCGTTGCGCTCACTGCCCGCTTTCCAGTCGGGAAACCTGTCGTGCCAGCTGCATTAATGAA
TCGGCCAACGCGCGGGGAGAGGCGGTTTGCGTATTGGGCGCTCTTCCGCTTCCTCGCTCACTGACTCGCT
GCGCTCGGTCGTTCGGCTGCGGCGAGCGGTATCAGCTCACTCAAAGGCGGTAATACGGTTATCCACAGAA
TCAGGGGATAACGCAGGAAAGAACATGTGAGCAAAAGGCCAGCAAAAGGCCAGGAACCGTAAAAAGGCCG
CGTTGCTGGCGTTTTTCCATAGGCTCCGCCCCCCTGACGAGCATCACAAAAATCGACGCTCAAGTCAGAG
GTGGCGAAACCCGACAGGACTATAAAGATACCAGGCGTTTCCCCCTGGAAGCTCCCTCGTGCGCTCTCCT
GTTCCGACCCTGCCGCTTACCGGATACCTGTCCGCCTTTCTCCCTTCGGGAAGCGTGGCGCTTTCTCATA
GCTCACGCTGTAGGTATCTCAGTTCGGTGTAGGTCGTTCGCTCCAAGCTGGGCTGTGTGCACGAACCCCC
CGTTCAGCCCGACCGCTGCGCCTTATCCGGTAACTATCGTCTTGAGTCCAACCCGGTAAGACACGACTTA
TCGCCACTGGCAGCAGCCACTGGTAACAGGATTAGCAGAGCGAGGTATGTAGGCGGTGCTACAGAGTTCT
TGAAGTGGTGGCCTAACTACGGCTACACTAGAAGAACAGTATTTGGTATCTGCGCTCTGCTGAAGCCAGT
TACCTTCGGAAAAAGAGTTGGTAGCTCTTGATCCGGCAAACAAACCACCGCTGGTAGCGGTGGTTTTTTT
GTTTGCAAGCAGCAGATTACGCGCAGAAAAAAAGGATCTCAAGAAGATCCTTTGATCTTTTCTACGGGGT
CTGACGCTCAGTGGAACGAAAACTCACGTTAAGGGATTTTGGTCATGAGATTATCAAAAAGGATCTTCAC
CTAGATCCTTTTAAATTAAAAATGAAGTTTTAAATCAATCTAAAGTATATATGAGTAAACTTGGTCTGAC
AGTTACCAATGCTTAATCAGTGAGGCACCTATCTCAGCGATCTGTCTATTTCGTTCATCCATAGTTGCCT
GACTCCCCGTCGTGTAGATAACTACGATACGGGAGGGCTTACCATCTGGCCCCAGTGCTGCAATGATACC
GCGAGACCCACGCTCACCGGCTCCAGATTTATCAGCAATAAACCAGCCAGCCGGAAGGGCCGAGCGCAGA
AGTGGTCCTGCAACTTTATCCGCCTCCATCCAGTCTATTAATTGTTGCCGGGAAGCTAGAGTAAGTAGTT
CGCCAGTTAATAGTTTGCGCAACGTTGTTGCCATTGCTACAGGCATCGTGGTGTCACGCTCGTCGTTTGG
TATGGCTTCATTCAGCTCCGGTTCCCAACGATCAAGGCGAGTTACATGATCCCCCATGTTGTGCAAAAAA
GCGGTTAGCTCCTTCGGTCCTCCGATCGTTGTCAGAAGTAAGTTGGCCGCAGTGTTATCACTCATGGTTA
TGGCAGCACTGCATAATTCTCTTACTGTCATGCCATCCGTAAGATGCTTTTCTGTGACTGGTGAGTACTC
AACCAAGTCATTCTGAGAATAGTGTATGCGGCGACCGAGTTGCTCTTGCCCGGCGTCAATACGGGATAAT
ACCGCGCCACATAGCAGAACTTTAAAAGTGCTCATCATTGGAAAACGTTCTTCGGGGCGAAAACTCTCAA
GGATCTTACCGCTGTTGAGATCCAGTTCGATGTAACCCACTCGTGCACCCAACTGATCTTCAGCATCTTT
TACTTTCACCAGCGTTTCTGGGTGAGCAAAAACAGGAAGGCAAAATGCCGCAAAAAAGGGAATAAGGGCG
ACACGGAAATGTTGAATACTCATACTCTTCCTTTTTCAATATTATTGAAGCATTTATCAGGGTTATTGTC
TCATGAGCGGATACATATTTGAATGTATTTAGAAAAATAAACAAATAGGGGTTCCGCGCACATTTCCCCG
AAAAGTGCCACCTG
[124 nt withheld, positions 9325-9448]
C
[91 nt withheld, positions 9450-9540]
A
[49 nt withheld, positions 9542-9590]
CCTTTGACGTTGGAGTCCACGTTCTTT
[37 nt withheld, positions 9618-9654]
ACCCTATCTCGGTCTATTCTTTTGATTTATAAGGGATTTTGCCGATTTCGGCCTATTGGTTAAAAAATGA
GCTGATTTAACAAAAATTTAACGCGAATTTTAACAAAATATTAACGCTTACAATTTCCATTCGCCATTCA
GGCTGCGCAACTGTTGGGAAGGGCGATCGGTGCGGGCCTCTTCGCTATTACGCCAGCTGGCGAAAGGGGG
ATGTGCTGCAAGGCGATTAAGTTGGGTAACGCCAGGGTTTTCCCAGTCACGACGTT
